Addgene plasmid #156392: pTYF-super-mfCCK-0.5k-Venus-WPRE
Purpose: Expresses Venus under CCK gene promoter
Depositing lab: Shuji Kaneko. Depositing organization: Kyoto University, Graduate School of Pharmaceutical Sciences. Publication: Identification of neuron-type specific promoters in monkey genome and their functional validation in mice. Nagai Y, Nishitani N, Yasuda M, Ueda Y, Fukui Y, Andoh C, Shirakawa H, Nakagawa T, Inoue KI, Nagayasu K, Kasparov S, Nakamura K, Kaneko S. Biochem Biophys Res Commun. 2019 Oct 22;518(4):619-624. doi: 10.1016/j.bbrc.2019.08.101. Epub 2019 Aug 23. PubMed 31451217.
Backbone
  Vector backbone: pTYF
  Backbone size w/o insert (bp): 7469
  Vector type: Lentiviral
Growth in bacteria
  Bacterial resistance: Ampicillin, 100 μg/mL
  Growth temperature: 37°C
  Growth strain: NEB Stable
  Copy number: High Copy
Gene/Insert 1
  Gene/Insert name: Venus
  Insert size (bp): 720
Gene/Insert 2
  Gene/Insert name: Gal4p65
  Insert size (bp): 1062
Terms and licenses: Academic/Nonprofit Terms; Industry Terms: Not Available to Industry
How to cite: pTYF-super-mfCCK-0.5k-Venus-WPRE was a gift from Shuji Kaneko (Addgene plasmid # 156392 ; http://n2t.net/addgene:156392 ; RRID:Addgene_156392)
