[The description below was written by a language model from this plasmid's Addgene catalogue record and pLannotate feature annotations shown in this document.]
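Description:
pTYF-super-mfCCK-0.5k-Venus-WPRE is an HIV-1-based, self-inactivating lentiviral transfer plasmid built on the pTYF backbone and designed to express the yellow fluorescent protein Venus under a cholecystokinin (CCK) gene promoter. It is maintained in E. coli through a high-copy ColE1/pUC-type origin with ampicillin selection (AmpR), and a fragment of the f1 origin is also detected. The viral portion comprises a CMV enhancer/promoter-driven truncated 5' LTR, the Ψ packaging signal with adjoining gag sequence, an env fragment containing the RRE, the cPPT/CTS element, and a ΔU3 3' LTR followed by a bGH polyadenylation signal. These elements allow the genomic RNA to be produced, packaged when helper functions are supplied in trans, and integrated without reconstituting an active viral promoter.

The payload is a bicistronic cassette. A 5X UAS array of Gal4 binding sites lies upstream of an unannotated stretch of roughly 0.5 kb, which by position and by the plasmid name presumably holds the CCK promoter fragment, although the feature table does not label it. This is followed by Venus, an EMCV IRES, and a Gal4 DNA-binding domain fused to the NF-κB p65 activation domain (the Gal4p65 insert), then a WPRE to enhance transcript stability and expression. The arrangement suggests a positive-feedback amplifier: weak cell-type-specific promoter activity yields Gal4p65, which binds the upstream UAS sites and boosts transcription of the same cassette, probably what "super" in the name refers to. The associated publication concerns neuron-type-specific promoters identified in the monkey genome and validated in mice, so the construct serves to label CCK-expressing neurons by lentiviral delivery.
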