Features (pLannotate 1.2.2; 32 found; start..end, strand, type, name):
     72..89      +  polyA_signal   SV40 poly(A) signal (fragment): SV40 polyadenylation signal
     91..112     -  misc_feature   MCS (fragment): pUC18/19 multiple cloning site
    111..205     +  protein_bind   5X UAS: five tandem copies of the "ScaI site" 17-mer CGGAGTACTGTCCTCCG, an upstream activating sequence (UAS) that efficiently binds yeast Gal4 (Webster et al., 1988; Pfeiffer et al., 2010) GAL4
    732..1451    +  CDS            Venus: yellow fluorescent protein (YFP) with fast and efficient maturation (Nagai et al., 2002) mammalian codon-optimized
   1480..2066    +  misc_feature   IRES2: internal ribosome entry site (IRES) of the encephalomyocarditis virus (EMCV)
   2067..2507    +  CDS            GAL4 DNA binding domain: DNA binding domain of the GAL4 transcriptional activator; Saccharomyces cerevisiae GAL4 (truncated)
   2538..3074    +  CDS            p65: C-terminal portion of the p65 subunit of mouse NF-κB
   3097..3122    +  misc_feature   MCS (fragment): pBluescript multiple cloning site
   3158..3746    +  misc_feature   WPRE: woodchuck hepatitis virus posttranscriptional regulatory element
   3766..3843    +  CDS            nef (fragment): NEF_HV1Z2 - Experimental evidence at protein level: Swiss-Prot protein existence level 1. Extracellular Nef protein targets CD4(+) T-lymphocytes for apoptosis by interacting with CXCR4 surface receptors. From Human immunodeficiency virus type 1 group M subtype D (isolate Z2/CDC-Z34) (HIV-1).
   3845..3866    +  LTR            3' LTR (ΔU3) (fragment): self-inactivating 3' long terminal repeat (LTR) from HIV-1
   3866..3926    +  ncRNA          mir-TAR: Accession: RF00250 - Trans-activation response element (TAR)
   3951..4062    +  polyA_signal   bGH poly(A) signal: bovine growth hormone polyadenylation signal
   4179..4200    +  promoter       SV40 promoter (fragment): SV40 enhancer and early promoter
   4221..4352    +  rep_origin     f1 ori (fragment) (sequence partly withheld): f1 bacteriophage origin of replication; arrow indicates direction of (+) strand synthesis
   4756..4944    +  CDS            EEF1AKMT2 (fragment): EFMT2_HUMAN - Also known as C10orf138, METTL10 From Homo sapiens (Human).
   5283..5337    -  CDS            lacI (fragment): lac repressor; lacI; The lac repressor binds to the lac operator to inhibit transcription in E. coli. This inhibition can be relieved by adding lactose or isopropyl-β-D-thiogalactopyranoside (IPTG).
   5520..6108    -  rep_origin     ori: high-copy-number ColE1/pMB1/pBR322/pUC origin of replication
   6279..7139    -  CDS            AmpR: β-lactamase; bla; confers resistance to ampicillin, carbenicillin, and related antibiotics
   7140..7244    -  promoter       AmpR promoter: bla
   7339..7374    +  CDS            rop (fragment): Rop protein, which maintains plasmids at low copy number; rop
   7476..7575    +  misc_feature   bom (fragment): basis of mobility region from pBR322
   7581..7647    -  CDS            lacZα (fragment): LacZα fragment of β-galactosidase; lacZ fragment
   8542..8565    +  LTR            3' LTR (fragment): 3' long terminal repeat (LTR) from HIV-1
   8582..8706    +  enhancer       CMV enhancer (fragment): human cytomegalovirus immediate early enhancer
   8721..8820    +  promoter       CMVd1 promoter: truncated human cytomegalovirus (CMV) immediate early promoter that yields slightly reduced expression relative to the full-length promoter
   8834..9014    +  LTR            5' LTR (truncated): truncated 5' long terminal repeat (LTR) from HIV-1
   9062..9186    +  misc_feature   HIV-1 Ψ: packaging signal of human immunodeficiency virus type 1
   9170..9891    +  CDS            HIV-1 gag (fragment): gag protein from human immunodeficiency virus 1; gag
   9890..10126   +  CDS            env (fragment): ENV_HV1N5 - Experimental evidence at protein level: Swiss-Prot protein existence level 1. From Human immunodeficiency virus type 1 group M subtype B (isolate NY5) (HIV-1).
  10345..10681   +  ncRNA          RRE: Accession: RF00036 - HIV Rev response element
  10891..11008   +  misc_feature   cPPT/CTS: central polypurine tract and central termination sequence of HIV-1
>Addgene plasmid #156392 | pTYF-super-mfCCK-0.5k-Venus-WPRE | addgene full sequence | sequence record 311139 | Addgene NGS Result
GGTTTATTACAGGGACAGCAGAGATCCACTTTGGGCGGCCTAGGGATAACAGGGTAATAGATCTTGCTAG
CTCTTATCATGTCTGGATCCAAGCTTGCATGCCTGCAGGTCGGAGTACTGTCCTCCGAGCGGAGTACTGT
CCTCCGAGCGGAGTACTGTCCTCCGAGCGGAGTACTGTCCTCCGAGCGGAGTACTGTCCTCCGAGCGGAG
ACTCTAGAGGGTCCCGGGATACGCGTTGCCATTTCCCACCTACACTTTGAGAAAACTTTATAAATACGGC
TTTATTTATTGCTCCTACATTTTAAACTGTGCTTCTCTTTTTCGTCATTTACTGTATTTCCATATTGAAA
GCTTGTTAGCTATCTGGAAAGGTGCTTTCCCTAGGGTTCTCATTTCTCCCACGGAGTCTTCCCTTTAGGA
TATTTTTTTCACACTATTTTTAATCTCGTGGGGTTTTATTTTTCTTCTTTCAGTTAGAAGAGAGGCACTC
TGCAAACACTTCCTCAAACTTTAGGGAAGCAGAAAACATTCCTTCTGCTCAACACGGCAAAAAACAGGGT
CTCTGTCTGCCCCTCGGCACTGGGTGTGGAGTTCCCAAAGACCAGCCGTGTGCGCCCGGGGGCGCGCGCC
ATGGCACTCGGCTTGAGCCCTCGTGCTTGTGGTGGCCTGGGGAGTCTGGAGCACCTGTGTTTGTCCTAAG
CCGGTTTCTGGGTGGCGGCCGCGGATCCACCATGGTGAGCAAGGGCGAGGAGCTGTTCACCGGGGTGGTG
CCCATCCTGGTCGAGCTGGACGGCGACGTAAACGGCCACAAGTTCAGCGTGTCCGGCGAGGGCGAGGGCG
ATGCCACCTACGGCAAGCTGACCCTGAAGCTGATCTGCACCACCGGCAAGCTGCCCGTGCCCTGGCCCAC
CCTCGTGACCACCCTGGGCTACGGCCTGCAGTGCTTCGCCCGCTACCCCGACCACATGAAGCAGCACGAC
TTCTTCAAGTCCGCCATGCCCGAAGGCTACGTCCAGGAGCGCACCATCTTCTTCAAGGACGACGGCAACT
ACAAGACCCGCGCCGAGGTGAAGTTCGAGGGCGACACCCTGGTGAACCGCATCGAGCTGAAGGGCATCGA
CTTCAAGGAGGACGGCAACATCCTGGGGCACAAGCTGGAGTACAACTACAACAGCCACAACGTCTATATC
ACCGCCGACAAGCAGAAGAACGGCATCAAGGCCAACTTCAAGATCCGCCACAACATCGAGGACGGCGGCG
TGCAGCTCGCCGACCACTACCAGCAGAACACCCCCATCGGCGACGGCCCCGTGCTGCTGCCCGACAACCA
CTACCTGAGCTACCAGTCCGCCCTGAGCAAAGACCCCAACGAGAAGCGCGATCACATGGTCCTGCTGGAG
TTCGTGACCGCCGCCGGGATCACTCTCGGCATGGACGAGCTGTACAAGTAAGGCGCGCCCTAGTCGGATA
TCCGTCGAGCCCCTCTCCCTCCCCCCCCCCTAACGTTACTGGCCGAAGCCGCTTGGAATAAGGCCGGTGT
GCGTTTGTCTATATGTTATTTTCCACCATATTGCCGTCTTTTGGCAATGTGAGGGCCCGGAAACCTGGCC
CTGTCTTCTTGACGAGCATTCCTAGGGGTCTTTCCCCTCTCGCCAAAGGAATGCAAGGTCTGTTGAATGT
CGTGAAGGAAGCAGTTCCTCTGGAAGCTTCTTGAAGACAAACAACGTCTGTAGCGACCCTTTGCAGGCAG
CGGAACCCCCCACCTGGCGACAGGTGCCTCTGCGGCCAAAAGCCACGTGTATAAGATACACCTGCAAAGG
CGGCACAACCCCAGTGCCACGTTGTGAGTTGGATAGTTGTGGAAAGAGTCAAATGGCTCTCCTCAAGCGT
ATTCAACAAGGGGCTGAAGGATGCCCAGAAGGTACCCCATTGTATGGGATCTGATCTGGGGCCTCGGTAC
ACATGCTTTACATGTGTTTAGTCGAGGTTAAAAAAACGTCTAGGCCCCCCGAACCACGGGGACGTGGTTT
TCCTTTGAAAAACACGATGATAATATGGCCACAACCATGAAGCTACTGTCTTCTATCGAACAAGCATGCG
ATATTTGCCGACTTAAAAAGCTCAAGTGCTCCAAAGAAAAACCGAAGTGCGCCAAGTGTCTGAAGAACAA
CTGGGAGTGTCGCTACTCTCCCAAAACCAAAAGGTCTCCGCTGACTAGGGCACATCTGACAGAAGTGGAA
TCAAGGCTAGAAAGACTGGAACAGCTATTTCTACTGATTTTTCCTCGAGAAGACCTTGACATGATTTTGA
AAATGGATTCTTTACAGGATATAAAAGCATTGTTAACAGGATTATTTGTACAAGATAATGTGAATAAAGA
TGCCGTCACAGATAGATTGGCTTCAGTGGAGACTGATATGCCTCTAACATTGAGACAGCATAGAATAAGT
GCGACATCATCATCGGAAGAGAGTAGTAACAAAGGTCAAAGACAGTTGACTGTATCGCCGGAATTGGGAT
CCATGGTGTTTCCTTCTGGGCAGATCTCAAACCAGGCCCTGGCCTTAGCACCGTCCTCTGCCCCAGTCCT
TGCCCAGACCATGGTCCCTTCCTCAGCCATGGTACCTCTGGCTCAGCCCCCAGCTCCTGCCCCAGTTCTA
ACCCCGGGTCCTCCCCAGTCCCTGTCTGCACCTGTTCCAAAGAGCACCCAGGCTGGGGAAGGCACGCTGT
CGGAAGCCCTGCTGCACCTGCAGTTTGATGCTGATGAAGACTTGGGGGCCTTGCTTGGCAACAGCACAGA
CCCAGGAGTGTTCACAGACCTGGCATCTGTGGACAACTCAGAGTTTCAGCAGCTCCTGAACCAGGGTGTG
TCCATGTCTCACTCCACAGCTGAGCCCATGCTGATGGAGTACCCTGAAGCTATAACTCGCCTGGTGACAG
GGTCCCAGAGGCCCCCTGACCCAGCTCCCACACCCCTGGGGACCTCGGGGCTTCCCAATGGTCTCTCCGG
AGATGAAGACTTCTCCTCCATTGCGGACATGGACTTCTCTGCTCTGCTGAGTCAGATCAGCTCCAGCGGC
CAATCTAGACTGCAGCTCGACCTCGAGGGGGGGCCCGGTACCAGGTAAGTTAACATCGAGGGATCAAGCT
TATCGATAATCAACCTCTGGATTACAAAATTTGTGAAAGATTGACTGGTATTCTTAACTATGTTGCTCCT
TTTACGCTATGTGGATACGCTGCTTTAATGCCTTTGTATCATGCTATTGCTTCCCGTATGGCTTTCATTT
TCTCCTCCTTGTATAAATCCTGGTTGCTGTCTCTTTATGAGGAGTTGTGGCCCGTTGTCAGGCAACGTGG
CGTGGTGTGCACTGTGTTTGCTGACGCAACCCCCACTGGTTGGGGCATTGCCACCACCTGTCAGCTCCTT
TCCGGGACTTTCGCTTTCCCCCTCCCTATTGCCACGGCGGAACTCATCGCCGCCTGCCTTGCCCGCTGCT
GGACAGGGGCTCGGCTGTTGGGCACTGACAATTCCGTGGTGTTGTCGGGGAAGCTGACGTCCTTTCCATG
GCTGCTCGCCTGTGTTGCCACCTGGATTCTGCGCGGGACGTCCTTCTGCTACGTCCCTTCGGCCCTCAAT
CCAGCGGACCTTCCTTCCCGCGGCCTGCTGCCGGCTCTGCGGCCTCTTCCGCGTCTTCGCCTTCGCCCTC
AGACGAGTCGGATCTCCCTTTGGGCCGCCTCCCCGCATCGTCGACTAGGGATAACAGGGTAACGGTACCT
TTAAGACCAATGACTTACAAGGCAGCTGTAGATCTTAGCCACTTTTTAAAAGAAAAGGGGGGACTGGAAG
GGCTAATTCACTCCCAGGGTCTCTCTGGTTAGACCAGATCTGAGCCTGGGAGCTCTCTGGCTAACTAGGG
AACCCACTGCTTAAGCCTCATAAAGCTCGACTGTGCCTTCTAGTTGCCAGCCATCTGTTGTTTGCCCCTC
CCCCGTGCCTTCCTTGACCCTGGAAGGTGCCACTCCCACTGTCCTTTCCTAATAAAATGAGGAAATTGCA
TCGCATTGTCTGAGTAGGTGTCATTCTATTCTGGGGGGTAGGGTGGGGCAGGACAGCAAGGGGGAGGATT
GGGAAGACAATAGCAGGCATGCTGGGGATGCGGTGGGCTCTATGGCTTCTGAGGCGGAAAGAACCAGCTG
GGGCTCTAGGGGGTATCCCC
[124 nt withheld, positions 4221-4344]
CGCCGGCTGTGCGGGAGAACGGAGTTCTATTATGACTCAAATCAGTCTCCCCAAGCATTCGGGGATCAGA
GTTTTTAAGGATAACTTAGTGTGTAGGGGGCCAGTGAGTTGGAGATGAAAGCGTAGGGAGTCGAAGGTGT
CCTTTTGCGCCGAGTCAGTTCCTGGGTGGGGGCCACAAGATCGGATGAGCCAGTTTATCAATCCGGGGGT
GCCAGCTGATCCATGGAGTGCAGGGTCTGCAAAATATCTCAAGCACTGATTGATCTTAGGTTTTACAATA
GTGATGTTACCCCAGGAACAATTTGGGGAAGGTCAGAATCTTGTAGCCTGTAGCTGCATGACTCCTAAAC
CATAATTTCTTTTTTGTTTTTTTTTTTTTATTTTTGAGACAGGGTCTCACTCTGTCACCTAGGCTGGAGT
GCAGTGGTGCAATCACAGCTCACTGCAGCCTCAACGTCGTAAGCTCAAGCGATCCTCCCACCTCAGCCTG
CCTGGTAGCTGAGACTACAAGCGACGCCCCAGTTAATTTTTGTATTTTTGGTAGAGGCAGCGTTTTGCCG
TGTGGCCCTGGCTGGTCTCGAACTCCTGGGCTCAAGTGATCCAGCCTCAGCCTCCCAAAGTGCTGGGACA
ACCGGGGCCAGTCACTGCACCTGGCCCTAAACCATAATTTCTAATCTTTTGGCTAATTTGTTAGTCCTAC
AAAGGCAGTCTAGTCCCCAGGCAAAAAGGGGGTTTGTTTCGGGAAAGGGCTGTTACTGTCTTTGTTTCAA
ACTATAAACTAAGTTCCTCCTAAACTTAGTTCGGCCTACACCCAGGAATGAACAAGGAGAGCTTGGAGGT
TAGAAGCACGATGGAATTGGTTAGGTCAGATCTCTTTCACTGTCTGAGTTATAATTTTGCAATGGTGGTT
CAAAGACTGCCCGCTTCTGACACCAGTCGCTGCATTAATGAATCGGCCAACGCGCGGGGAGAGGCGGTTT
GCGTATTGGGCGCTCTTCCGCTTCCTCGCTCACTGACTCGCTGCGCTCGGTCGTTCGGCTGCGGCGAGCG
GTATCAGCTCACTCAAAGGCGGTAATACGGTTATCCACAGAATCAGGGGATAACGCAGGAAAGAACATGT
GAGCAAAAGGCCAGCAAAAGGCCAGGAACCGTAAAAAGGCCGCGTTGCTGGCGTTTTTCCATAGGCTCCG
CCCCCCTGACGAGCATCACAAAAATCGACGCTCAAGTCAGAGGTGGCGAAACCCGACAGGACTATAAAGA
TACCAGGCGTTTCCCCCTGGAAGCTCCCTCGTGCGCTCTCCTGTTCCGACCCTGCCGCTTACCGGATACC
TGTCCGCCTTTCTCCCTTCGGGAAGCGTGGCGCTTTCTCATAGCTCACGCTGTAGGTATCTCAGTTCGGT
GTAGGTCGTTCGCTCCAAGCTGGGCTGTGTGCACGAACCCCCCGTTCAGCCCGACCGCTGCGCCTTATCC
GGTAACTATCGTCTTGAGTCCAACCCGGTAAGACACGACTTATCGCCACTGGCAGCAGCCACTGGTAACA
GGATTAGCAGAGCGAGGTATGTAGGCGGTGCTACAGAGTTCTTGAAGTGGTGGCCTAACTACGGCTACAC
TAGAAGAACAGTATTTGGTATCTGCGCTCTGCTGAAGCCAGTTACCTTCGGAAAAAGAGTTGGTAGCTCT
TGATCCGGCAAACAAACCACCGCTGGTAGCGGTGGTTTTTTTGTTTGCAAGCAGCAGATTACGCGCAGAA
AAAAAGGATCTCAAGAAGATCCTTTGATCTTTTCTACGGGGTCTGACGCTCAGTGGAACGAAAACTCACG
TTAAGGGATTTTGGTCATGAGATTATCAAAAAGGATCTTCACCTAGATCCTTTTAAATTAAAAATGAAGT
TTTAAATCAATCTAAAGTATATATGAGTAAACTTGGTCTGACAGTTACCAATGCTTAATCAGTGAGGCAC
CTATCTCAGCGATCTGTCTATTTCGTTCATCCATAGTTGCCTGACTCCCCGTCGTGTAGATAACTACGAT
ACGGGAGGGCTTACCATCTGGCCCCAGTGCTGCAATGATACCGCGAGACCCACGCTCACCGGCTCCAGAT
TTATCAGCAATAAACCAGCCAGCCGGAAGGGCCGAGCGCAGAAGTGGTCCTGCAACTTTATCCGCCTCCA
TCCAGTCTATTAATTGTTGCCGGGAAGCTAGAGTAAGTAGTTCGCCAGTTAATAGTTTGCGCAACGTTGT
TGCCATTGCTACAGGCATCGTGGTGTCACGCTCGTCGTTTGGTATGGCTTCATTCAGCTCCGGTTCCCAA
CGATCAAGGCGAGTTACATGATCCCCCATGTTGTGCAAAAAAGCGGTTAGCTCCTTCGGTCCTCCGATCG
TTGTCAGAAGTAAGTTGGCCGCAGTGTTATCACTCATGGTTATGGCAGCACTGCATAATTCTCTTACTGT
CATGCCATCCGTAAGATGCTTTTCTGTGACTGGTGAGTACTCAACCAAGTCATTCTGAGAATAGTGTATG
CGGCGACCGAGTTGCTCTTGCCCGGCGTCAATACGGGATAATACCGCGCCACATAGCAGAACTTTAAAAG
TGCTCATCATTGGAAAACGTTCTTCGGGGCGAAAACTCTCAAGGATCTTACCGCTGTTGAGATCCAGTTC
GATGTAACCCACTCGTGCACCCAACTGATCTTCAGCATCTTTTACTTTCACCAGCGTTTCTGGGTGAGCA
AAAACAGGAAGGCAAAATGCCGCAAAAAAGGGAATAAGGGCGACACGGAAATGTTGAATACTCATACTCT
TCCTTTTTCAATATTATTGAAGCATTTATCAGGGTTATTGTCTCATGAGCGGATACATATTTGAATGTAT
TTAGAAAAATAAACAAATAGGGGTTCCGCGCACATTTCCCCGAAAAGTGCCACCTGACGTCTAAGAAACC
ATTATTATCATGACATTAACCTATAAAAATAGGCGTATCACGAGGCCCTTTCGTCTCGCGCGTTTCGGTG
ATGACGGTGAAAACCTCTGACACATGCAGCTCCCGGAGACGGTCACAGCTTGTCTGTAAGCGGATGCCGG
GAGCAGACAAGCCCGTCAGGGCGCGTCAGCGGGTGTTGGCGGGTGTCGGGGCTGGCTTAACTATGCGGCA
TCAGAGCAGATTGTACTGAGAGTGCACCATATGCGGTGTGAAATACCGCACAGATGCGTAAGGAGAAAAT
ACCGCATCAGGCGCCATTCGCCATTCAGGCTGCGCAACTGTTGGGAAGGGCGATCGGTGCGGGCCTCTTC
GCTATTACGCCAGGGGAGGCAGAGATTGCAGTAAGCTGAGATCGCAGCACTGCACTCCAGCCTGGGCGAC
AGAGTAAGACTCTGTCTCAAAAATAAAATAAATAAATCAATCAGATATTCCAATCTTTTCCTTTATTTAT
TTATTTATTTTCTATTTTGGAAACACAGTCCTTCCTTATTCCAGAATTACACATATATTCTATTTTTCTT
TATATGCTCCAGTTTTTTTTAGACCTTCACCTGAAATGTGTGTATACAAAATCTAGGCCAGTCCAGCAGA
GCCTAAAGGTAAAAAATAAAATAATAAAAAATAAATAAAATCTAGCTCACTCCTTCACATCAAAATGGAG
ATACAGCTGTTAGCATTAAATACCAAATAACCCATCTTGTCCTCAATAATTTTAAGCGCCTCTCTCCACC
ACATCTAACTCCTGTCAAAGGCATGTGCCCCTTCCGGGCGCTCTGCTGTGCTGCCAACCAACTGGCATGT
GGACTCTGCAGGGTCCCTAACTGCCAAGCCCCACAGTGTGCCCTGAGGCTGCCCCTTCCTTCTAGCGGCT
GCCCCCACTCGGCTTTGCTTTCCCTAGTTTCAGTTACTTGCGTTCAGCCAAGGTCTGAAACTAGGTGCGC
ACAGAGCGGTAAGACTGCGAGAGAAAGAGACCAGCTTTACAGGGGGTTTATCACAGTGCACCCTGACAGT
CGTCAGCCTCACAGGGGGTTTATCACATTGCACCCTGACAGTCGTCAGCCTCACAGGGGGTTTATCACAG
TGCACCCTTACAATCATTCCATTTGATTCACAATTTTTTTAGTCTCTACTGTGCCTAACTTGTAAGTTAA
ATTTGATCAGAGGTGTGTTCCCAGAGGGGAAAACAGTATATACAGGGTTCAGTACTATCGCATTTCAGGC
CCGAGAGCTGCATCCGGAGTATCTAGATGGAGTTCCGCGTTACATAACTTACGGTAAATGGCCCGCCTGG
CTGACCGCCCAACGACCCCCGCCCATTGACGTCAATAATGACGTATGTTCCCATAGTAACGCCAATAGGG
ACTTTCCATTGACGTCAATGGGAGTTTGTTTTGGCACCAAAATCAACGGGACTTTCCAAAATGTCGTAAT
AACCCCGCCCCGTTGACGCAAATGGGCGGTAGGCGTGTACTCTAGAAGGTCTATATAAGCAGAGCTCGTT
TAGTGAACCGGGTCTCTCTGGTTAGACCAGATCTGAGCCTGGGAGCTCTCTGGCTAACTAGGGAACCCAC
TGCTTAAGCCTCAATAAAGCTTGCCTTGAGTGCTCAAAGTAGTGTGTGCCCGTCTGTTGTGTGACTCTGG
TAACTAGAGATCCCTCAGACCCTTTTAGTCAGTGTGGAAAATCTCTAGCAGTGGCGCCCGAACAGGGACT
TGAAAGCGAAAGTAAAGCCAGAGGAGATCTCTCGACGCAGGACTCGGCTTGCTGAAGCGCGCACGGCAAG
AGGCGAGGGGCGGCGACTGCAGAGTACGCCAAAAATTTTGACTAGCGGAGGCTAGAAGGAGAGAGATGGG
TGCGAGAGCGTCGGTATTAAGCGGGGGAGAATTAGATAAATGGGAAAAAATTCGGTTAAGGCCAGGGGGA
AAGAAACAATATAAACTAAAACATATAGTATGGGCAAGCAGGGAGCTAGAACGATTCGCAGTTAATCCTG
GCCTTTTAGAGACATCAGAAGGCTGTAGACAAATACTGGGACAGCTACAACCATCCCTTCAGACAGGATC
AGAAGAACTTAGATCATTATATAATACAATAGCAGTCCTCTATTGTGTGCATCAAAGGATAGATGTAAAA
GACACCAAGGAAGCCTTAGATAAGATAGAGGAAGAGCAAAACAAAAGTAAGAAAAAGGCACAGCAAGCAG
CAGCTGACACAGGAAACAACAGCCAGGTCAGCCAAAATTACCCTATAGTGCAGAACCTCCAGGGGCAAAT
GGTACATCAGGCCATATCACCTAGAACTTTAAATGCATGGGTAAAAGTAGTAGAAGAGAAGGCTTTCAGC
CCAGAAGTAATACCCATGTTTTCAGCATTATCAGAAGGAGCCACCCCACAAGATTTAAATACCATGCTAA
ACACAGTGGGGGGACATCAAGCAGCCATGCAAATGTTAAAAGAGACCATCAATGAGGAAGCTGCAGAATG
GGATAGATTGCATCCAGTGCATGCAGGGCCTATTGCACCAGGCCAGATGAGAGAACCAAGGGGAAGTGAC
ATAGCAGGAACTACTAGCAAATTAAGAGAACAATTTGGAAATAATAAAACAATAATCTTTAAGCAATCCT
CAGGAGGGGACCCAGAAATTGTAACGCACAGTTTTAATTGTGGAGGGGAATTTTTCTACTGTAATTCAAC
ACAACTGTTTAATAGTACTTGGTTTAATAGTACTTGGAGTACTGAAGGGTCAAATAACACTGAAGGAAGT
GACACAATCACACTCCCATGCAGAATAAAACAATTTATAAACATGTGGCAGGAAGTAGGAAAAGCAATGT
ATGCCCCTCCCATCAGTGGACAAATTAGATGTTCATCAAATATTACTGGGCTGCTATTAACAAGAGATGG
TGGTAATAACAACAATGGGTCCGAGATCTTCAGACCTGGAGGAGGCGATATGAGGGACAATTGGAGAAGT
GAATTATATAAATATAAAGTAGTAAAAATTGAACCATTAGGAGTAGCACCCACCAAGGCAAAGAGAAGAG
TGGTGCAGAGAGAAAAAAGAGCAGTGGGAATAGGAGCTTTGTTCCTTGGGTTCTTGGGAGCAGCAGGAAG
CACTATGGGCGCAGCGTCAATGACGCTGACGGTACAGGCCAGACAATTATTGTCTGATATAGTGCAGCAG
CAGAACAATTTGCTGAGGGCTATTGAGGCGCAACAGCATCTGTTGCAACTCACAGTCTGGGGCATCAAAC
AGCTCCAGGCAAGAATCCTGGCTGTGGAAAGATACCTAAAGGATCAACAGCTCCTGGGGATTTGGGGTTG
CTCTGGAAAACTCATTTGCACCACTGCTGTGCCTTGGAATGCTAGTTGGAGTAATAAATCTCTGGAACAG
ATTTGGAATAACATGACCTGGATGGAGTGGGACAGAGAAATTAACAATTACACAAGCTTAATACACTCCT
TAATTGAAGAATCGCAAAACCAGCAAGAAAAGAATGAACAAGAATTATTGGAATTAGATAAATGGGCTTG
CGGCCGGAATTCACAAATGGCAGTATTCATCCACAATTTTAAAAGAAAAGGGGGGATTGGGGGGTACAGT
GCAGGGGAAAGAATAGTAGACATAATAGCAACAGACATACAAACTAAAGAATTACAAAAACAAATTACAA
AAATTCAAAATTTTCG
